>Addgene plasmid #184702 | pLV-EF1a-GFP ArgSen delta Disordered Region | addgene full sequence | sequence record 363438 | Addgene NGS Result
GTGCTACAAGCTAGTACCAGTTGAGCCAGATAAGGTAGAAGAGGCCAATAAAGGAGAGAACACCAGCTTG
TTACACCCTGTGAGCCTGCATGGGATGGATGACCCGGAGAGAGAAGTGTTAGAGTGGAGGTTTGACAGCC
GCCTAGCATTTCATCACGTGGCCCGAGAGCTGCATCCGGAGTACTTCAAGAACTGCTGATATCGAGCTTG
CTACAAGGGACTTTCCGCTGGGGACTTTCCAGGGAGGCGTGGCCTGGGCGGGACTGGGGAGTGGCGAGCC
CTCAGATCCTGCATATAAGCAGCTGCTTTTTGCCTGTACTGGGTCTCTCTGGTTAGACCAGATCTGAGCC
TGGGAGCTCTCTGGCTAACTAGGGAACCCACTGCTTAAGCCTCAATAAAGCTTGCCTTGAGTGCTTCAAG
TAGTGTGTGCCCGTCTGTTGTGTGACTCTGGTAACTAGAGATCCCTCAGACCCTTTTAGTCAGTGTGGAA
AATCTCTAGCAGTAGTAGTTCATGTCATCTTATTATTCAGTATTTATAACTTGCAAAGAAATGAATATCA
GAGAGTGAGAGGCCTTGACATTGCTAGCGTTTACCGTCGACCTCTAGCTAGAGCTTGGCGTAATCATGGT
CATAGCTGTTTCCTGTGTGAAATTGTTATCCGCTCACAATTCCACACAACATACGAGCCGGAAGCATAAA
GTGTAAAGCCTGGGGTGCCTAATGAGTGAGCTAACTCACATTAATTGCGTTGCGCTCACTGCCCGCTTTC
CAGTCGGGAAACCTGTCGTGCCAGCTGCATTAATGAATCGGCCAACGCGCGGGGAGAGGCGGTTTGCGTA
TTGGGCGCTCTTCCGCTTCCTCGCTCACTGACTCGCTGCGCTCGGTCGTTCGGCTGCGGCGAGCGGTATC
AGCTCACTCAAAGGCGGTAATACGGTTATCCACAGAATCAGGGGATAACGCAGGAAAGAACATGTGAGCA
AAAGGCCAGCAAAAGGCCAGGAACCGTAAAAAGGCCGCGTTGCTGGCGTTTTTCCATAGGCTCCGCCCCC
CTGACGAGCATCACAAAAATCGACGCTCAAGTCAGAGGTGGCGAAACCCGACAGGACTATAAAGATACCA
GGCGTTTCCCCCTGGAAGCTCCCTCGTGCGCTCTCCTGTTCCGACCCTGCCGCTTACCGGATACCTGTCC
GCCTTTCTCCCTTCGGGAAGCGTGGCGCTTTCTCATAGCTCACGCTGTAGGTATCTCAGTTCGGTGTAGG
TCGTTCGCTCCAAGCTGGGCTGTGTGCACGAACCCCCCGTTCAGCCCGACCGCTGCGCCTTATCCGGTAA
CTATCGTCTTGAGTCCAACCCGGTAAGACACGACTTATCGCCACTGGCAGCAGCCACTGGTAACAGGATT
AGCAGAGCGAGGTATGTAGGCGGTGCTACAGAGTTCTTGAAGTGGTGGCCTAACTACGGCTACACTAGAA
GAACAGTATTTGGTATCTGCGCTCTGCTGAAGCCAGTTACCTTCGGAAAAAGAGTTGGTAGCTCTTGATC
CGGCAAACAAACCACCGCTGGTAGCGGTGGTTTTTTTGTTTGCAAGCAGCAGATTACGCGCAGAAAAAAA
GGATCTCAAGAAGATCCTTTGATCTTTTCTACGGGGTCTGACGCTCAGTGGAACGAAAACTCACGTTAAG
GGATTTTGGTCATGAGATTATCAAAAAGGATCTTCACCTAGATCCTTTTAAATTAAAAATGAAGTTTTAA
ATCAATCTAAAGTATATATGAGTAAACTTGGTCTGACAGTTACCAATGCTTAATCAGTGAGGCACCTATC
TCAGCGATCTGTCTATTTCGTTCATCCATAGTTGCCTGACTCCCCGTCGTGTAGATAACTACGATACGGG
AGGGCTTACCATCTGGCCCCAGTGCTGCAATGATACCGCGAGACCCACGCTCACCGGCTCCAGATTTATC
AGCAATAAACCAGCCAGCCGGAAGGGCCGAGCGCAGAAGTGGTCCTGCAACTTTATCCGCCTCCATCCAG
TCTATTAATTGTTGCCGGGAAGCTAGAGTAAGTAGTTCGCCAGTTAATAGTTTGCGCAACGTTGTTGCCA
TTGCTACAGGCATCGTGGTGTCACGCTCGTCGTTTGGTATGGCTTCATTCAGCTCCGGTTCCCAACGATC
AAGGCGAGTTACATGATCCCCCATGTTGTGCAAAAAAGCGGTTAGCTCCTTCGGTCCTCCGATCGTTGTC
AGAAGTAAGTTGGCCGCAGTGTTATCACTCATGGTTATGGCAGCACTGCATAATTCTCTTACTGTCATGC
CATCCGTAAGATGCTTTTCTGTGACTGGTGAGTACTCAACCAAGTCATTCTGAGAATAGTGTATGCGGCG
ACCGAGTTGCTCTTGCCCGGCGTCAATACGGGATAATACCGCGCCACATAGCAGAACTTTAAAAGTGCTC
ATCATTGGAAAACGTTCTTCGGGGCGAAAACTCTCAAGGATCTTACCGCTGTTGAGATCCAGTTCGATGT
AACCCACTCGTGCACCCAACTGATCTTCAGCATCTTTTACTTTCACCAGCGTTTCTGGGTGAGCAAAAAC
AGGAAGGCAAAATGCCGCAAAAAAGGGAATAAGGGCGACACGGAAATGTTGAATACTCATACTCTTCCTT
TTTCAATATTATTGAAGCATTTATCAGGGTTATTGTCTCATGAGCGGATACATATTTGAATGTATTTAGA
AAAATAAACAAATAGGGGTTCCGCGCACATTTCCCCGAAAAGTGCCACCTGACGTCGACGGATCGGGAGA
TCAACTTGTTTATTGCAGCTTATAATGGTTACAAATAAAGCAATAGCATCACAAATTTCACAAATAAAGC
ATTTTTTTCACTGCATTCTAGTTGTGGTTTGTCCAAACTCATCAATGTATCTTATCATGTCTGGATCAAC
TGGATAACTCAAGCTAACCAAAATCATCCCAAACTTCCCACCCCATACCCTATTACCACTGCCAATTACC
TGTGGTTTCATTTACTCTAAACCTGTGATTCCTCTGAATTATTTTCATTTTAAAGAAATTGTATTTGTTA
AATATGTACTACAAACTTAGTAGTTGGAAGGGCTAATTCACTCCCAAAGAAGACAAGATATCCTTGATCT
GTGGATCTACCACACACAAGGCTACTTCCCTGATTAGCAGAACTACACACCAGGGCCAGGGGTCAGATAT
CCACTGACCTTTGGATGGTGCTACAAGCTAGTACCAGTTGAGCCAGATAAGGTAGAAGAGGCCAATAAAG
GAGAGAACACCAGCTTGTTACACCCTGTGAGCCTGCATGGGATGGATGACCCGGAGAGAGAAGTGTTAGA
GTGGAGGTTTGACAGCCGCCTAGCATTTCATCACGTGGCCCGAGAGCTGCATCCGGAGTACTTCAAGAAC
TGCTGATATCGAGCTTGCTACAAGGGACTTTCCGCTGGGGACTTTCCAGGGAGGCGTGGCCTGGGCGGGA
CTGGGGAGTGGCGAGCCCTCAGATCCTGCATATAAGCAGCTGCTTTTTGCCTGTACTGGGTCTCTCTGGT
TAGACCAGATCTGAGCCTGGGAGCTCTCTGGCTAACTAGGGAACCCACTGCTTAAGCCTCAATAAAGCTT
GCCTTGAGTGCTTCAAGTAGTGTGTGCCCGTCTGTTGTGTGACTCTGGTAACTAGAGATCCCTCAGACCC
TTTTAGTCAGTGTGGAAAATCTCTAGCAGTGGCGCCCGAACAGGGACTTGAAAGCGAAAGGGAAACCAGA
GGAGCTCTCTCGACGCAGGACTCGGCTTGCTGAAGCGCGCACGGCAAGAGGCGAGGGGCGGCGACTGGTG
AGTACGCCAAAAATTTTGACTAGCGGAGGCTAGAAGGAGAGAGATGGGTGCGAGAGCGTCAGTATTAAGC
GGGGGAGAATTAGATCGCGATGGGAAAAAATTCGGTTAAGGCCAGGGGGAAAGAAAAAATATAAATTAAA
ACATATAGTATGGGCAAGCAGGGAGCTAGAACGATTCGCAGTTAATCCTGGCCTGTTAGAAACATCAGAA
GGCTGTAGACAAATACTGGGACAGCTACAACCATCCCTTCAGACAGGATCAGAAGAACTTAGATCATTAT
ATAATACAGTAGCAACCCTCTATTGTGTGCATCAAAGGATAGAGATAAAAGACACCAAGGAAGCTTTAGA
CAAGATAGAGGAAGAGCAAAACAAAAGTAAGACCACCGCACAGCAAGCGGCCGGCCGCTGATCTTCAGAC
CTGGAGGAGGAGATATGAGGGACAATTGGAGAAGTGAATTATATAAATATAAAGTAGTAAAAATTGAACC
ATTAGGAGTAGCACCCACCAAGGCAAAGAGAAGAGTGGTGCAGAGAGAAAAAAGAGCAGTGGGAATAGGA
GCTTTGTTCCTTGGGTTCTTGGGAGCAGCAGGAAGCACTATGGGCGCAGCGTCAATGACGCTGACGGTAC
AGGCCAGACAATTATTGTCTGGTATAGTGCAGCAGCAGAACAATTTGCTGAGGGCTATTGAGGCGCAACA
GCATCTGTTGCAACTCACAGTCTGGGGCATCAAGCAGCTCCAGGCAAGAATCCTGGCTGTGGAAAGATAC
CTAAAGGATCAACAGCTCCTGGGGATTTGGGGTTGCTCTGGAAAACTCATTTGCACCACTGCTGTGCCTT
GGAATGCTAGTTGGAGTAATAAATCTCTGGAACAGATTTGGAATCACACGACCTGGATGGAGTGGGACAG
AGAAATTAACAATTACACAAGCTTAATACACTCCTTAATTGAAGAATCGCAAAACCAGCAAGAAAAGAAT
GAACAAGAATTATTGGAATTAGATAAATGGGCAAGTTTGTGGAATTGGTTTAACATAACAAATTGGCTGT
GGTATATAAAATTATTCATAATGATAGTAGGAGGCTTGGTAGGTTTAAGAATAGTTTTTGCTGTACTTTC
TATAGTGAATAGAGTTAGGCAGGGATATTCACCATTATCGTTTCAGACCCACCTCCCAACCCCGAGGGGA
CCCGACAGGCCCGAAGGAATAGAAGAAGAAGGTGGAGAGAGAGACAGAGACAGATCCATTCGATTAGTGA
ACGGATCTCGACGGTATCGCCTTTAAAAGAAAAGGGGGGATTGGGGGGTACAGTGCAGGGGAAAGAATAG
TAGACATAATAGCAACAGACATACAAACTAAAGAATTACAAAAACAAATTACAAAAATTCAAAATTTTCG
GGTTTATTACAGGGACAGCAGAGATCCAGTTTATCGATGAGGCCCTTTCGTCTTCACTCGAGGTGCCCGT
CAGTGGGCAGAGCGCACATCGCCCACAGTCCCCGAGAAGTTGGGGGGAGGGGTCGGCAATTGAACCGGTG
CCTAGAGAAGGTGGCGCGGGGTAAACTGGGAAAGTGATGTCGTGTACTGGCTCCGCCTTTTTCCCGAGGG
TGGGGGAGAACCGTATATAAGTGCAGTAGTCGCCGTGAACGTTCTTTTTCGCAACGGGTTTGCCGCCAGA
ACACAGGTAAGTGCCGTGTGTGGTTCCCGCGGGCCTGGCCTCTTTACGGGTTATGGCCCTTGCGTGCCTT
GAATTACTTCCACCTGGCTGCAGTACGTGATTCTTGATCCCGAGCTTCGGGTTGGAAGTGGGTGGGAGAG
TTCGAGGCCTTGCGCTTAAGGAGCCCCTTCGCCTCGTGCTTGAGTTGAGGCCTGGCCTGGGCGCTGGGGC
CGCCGCGTGCGAATCTGGTGGCACCTTCGCGCCTGTCTCGCTGCTTTCGATAAGTCTCTAGCCATTTAAA
ATTTTTGATGACCTGCTGCGACGCTTTTTTTCTGGCAAGATAGTCTTGTAAATGCGGGCCAAGATCTGCA
CACTGGTATTTCGGTTTTTGGGGCCGCGGGCGGCGACGGGGCCCGTGCGTCCCAGCGCACATGTTCGGCG
AGGCGGGGCCTGCGAGCGCGGCCACCGAGAATCGGACGGGGGTAGTCTCAAGCTGGCCGGCCTGCTCTGG
TGCCTGGCCTCGCGCCGCCGTGTATCGCCCCGCCCTGGGCGGCAAGGCTGGCCCGGTCGGCACCAGTTGC
GTGAGCGGAAAGATGGCCGCTTCCCGGCCCTGCTGCAGGGAGCTCAAAATGGAGGACGCGGCGCTCGGGA
GAGCGGGCGGGTGAGTCACCCACACAAAGGAAAAGGGCCTTTCCGTCCTCAGCCGTCGCTTCATGTGACT
CCACGGAGTACCGGGCGCCGTCCAGGCACCTCGATTAGTTCTCGAGCTTTTGGAGTACGTCGTCTTTAGG
TTGGGGGGAGGGGTTTTATGCGATGGAGTTTCCCCACACTGAGTGGGTGGAGACTGAAGTTAGGCCAGCT
TGGCACTTGATGTAATTCTCCTTGGAATTTGCCCTTTTTGAGTTTGGATCTTGGTTCATTCTCAAGCCTC
AGACAGTGGTTCAAAGTTTTTTTCTTCCATTTCAGGTGTCGTGAGGATCTGGCGCGCCCACCATGGCGGG
TATGCATGCTAGCATGCAAGTTACTTTGAAAACTCTCCAGCAACAGACCTTTAAGATAGATATAGATCCA
GAGGAAACAGTAAAGGCGTTGAAAGAAAAAATTGAAAGTGAGAAAGGCAAAGACGCTTTTCCAGTTGCTG
GGCAGAAACTCATATACGCCGGAAAGATCCTCAACGACGACACGGCTTTGAAAGAGTATAAAATAGACGA
GAAGAATTTCGTGGTCGTCATGGTGACAAAGCCGAAAGCATTCGAATCTAGAGGATCAGCGGGTTCAGCG
GCAGGTAGCGGCGAGTTCCGCGAAAGGTGCCGGCCACGGGACCGCTATAGGCCACGCGAAAGATGCAGGT
GTAGGGACCGGATGCGGGCGAGGGAGCGGACGAGACAACGGGACAGGTGTAGGTCACGAGAGAGGGAATT
CGTCGACGGATCCATGGTGAGCAAGGGCGAGGAGCTGTTCACCGGGGTGGTGCCCATCCTGGTCGAGCTG
GACGGCGACGTAAACGGCCACAAGTTCAGCGTGTCCGGCGAGGGCGAGGGCGATGCCACCTACGGCAAGC
TGACCCTGAAGTTCATCTGCACCACCGGCAAGCTGCCCGTGCCCTGGCCCACCCTCGTGACCACCCTGAC
CTACGGCGTGCAGTGCTTCAGCCGCTACCCCGACCACATGAAGCAGCACGACTTCTTCAAGTCCGCCATG
CCCGAAGGCTACGTCCAGGAGCGCACCATCTTCTTCAAGGACGACGGCAACTACAAGACCCGCGCCGAGG
TGAAGTTCGAGGGCGACACCCTGGTGAACCGCATCGAGCTGAAGGGCATCGACTTCAAGGAGGACGGCAA
CATCCTGGGGCACAAGCTGGAGTACAACTACAACAGCCACAACGTCTATATCATGGCCGACAAGCAGAAG
AACGGCATCAAGGTGAACTTCAAGATCCGCCACAACATCGAGGACGGCAGCGTGCAGCTCGCCGACCACT
ACCAGCAGAACACCCCCATCGGCGACGGCCCCGTGCTGCTGCCCGACAACCACTACCTGAGCACCCAGTC
CGCCCTGAGCAAAGACCCCAACGAGAAGCGCGATCACATGGTCCTGCTGGAGTTCGTGACCGCCGCCGGG
ATCACTCTCGGCATGGACGAGCTGTACAAGCCAAAGAAGAAGCGTAAGGTATAAGCGGCCGCTCTAGAGT
CGACGGGCCGCGGTAACAATTGTTAACTAACTTAAGCTAGCAACGGTTTCCCTCTAGCGGGATCAATTCC
GCCCCCCCCCCCTAACGTTACTGGCCGAAGCCGCTTGGAATAAGGCCGGTGTGCGTTTGTCTATATGTTA
TTTTCCACCATATTGCCGTCTTTTGGCAATGTGAGGGCCCGGAAACCTGGCCCTGTCTTCTTGACGAGCA
TTCCTAGGGGTCTTTCCCCTCTCGCCAAAGGAATGCAAGGTCTGTTGAATGTCGTGAAGGAAGCAGTTCC
TCTGGAAGCTTCTTGAAGACAAACAACGTCTGTAGCGACCCTTTGCAGGCAGCGGAACCCCCCACCTGGC
GACAGGTGCCTCTGCGGCCAAAAGCCACGTGTATAAGATACACCTGCAAAGGCGGCACAACCCCAGTGCC
ACGTTGTGAGTTGGATAGTTGTGGAAAGAGTCAAATGGCTCTCCTCAAGCGTATTCAACAAGGGGCTGAA
GGATGCCCAGAAGGTACCCCATTGTATGGGATCTGATCTGGGGCCTCGGTGCACATGCTTTACATGTGTT
TAGTCGAGGTTAAAAAAACGTCTAGGCCCCCCGAACCACGGGGACGTGGTTTTCCTTTGAAAAACACGAT
AATACCATGACCGAGTACAAGCCCACGGTGCGCCTCGCCACCCGCGACGACGTCCCCAGGGCCGTACGCA
CCCTCGCCGCCGCGTTCGCCGACTACCCCGCCACGCGCCACACCGTCGATCCGGACCGCCACATCGAGCG
GGTCACCGAGCTGCAAGAACTCTTCCTCACGCGCGTCGGGCTCGACATCGGCAAGGTGTGGGTCGCGGAC
GACGGCGCCGCGGTGGCGGTCTGGACCACGCCGGAGAGCGTCGAAGCGGGGGCGGTGTTCGCCGAGATCG
GCCCGCGCATGGCCGAGTTGAGCGGTTCCCGGCTGGCCGCGCAGCAACAGATGGAAGGCCTCCTGGCGCC
GCACCGGCCCAAGGAGCCCGCGTGGTTCCTGGCCACCGTCGGCGTCTCGCCCGACCACCAGGGCAAGGGT
CTGGGCAGCGCCGTCGTGCTCCCCGGAGTGGAGGCGGCCGAGCGCGCCGGGGTGCCCGCCTTCCTGGAGA
CCTCCGCGCCCCGCAACCTCCCCTTCTACGAGCGGCTCGGCTTCACCGTCACCGCCGACGTCGAGGTGCC
CGAAGGACCGCGCACCTGGTGCATGACCCGCAAGCCCGGTGCCTGACCCGGGCGGGGCGCGTCTGGAACA
ATCAACCTCTGGATTACAAAATTTGTGAAAGATTGACTGGTATTCTTAACTATGTTGCTCCTTTTACGCT
ATGTGGATACGCTGCTTTAATGCCTTTGTATCATGCTATTGCTTCCCGTATGGCTTTCATTTTCTCCTCC
TTGTATAAATCCTGGTTGCTGTCTCTTTATGAGGAGTTGTGGCCCGTTGTCAGGCAACGTGGCGTGGTGT
GCACTGTGTTTGCTGACGCAACCCCCACTGGTTGGGGCATTGCCACCACCTGTCAGCTCCTTTCCGGGAC
TTTCGCTTTCCCCCTCCCTATTGCCACGGCGGAACTCATCGCCGCCTGCCTTGCCCGCTGCTGGACAGGG
GCTCGGCTGTTGGGCACTGACAATTCCGTGGTGTTGTCGGGGAAGCTGACGTCCTTTCCATGGCTGCTCG
CCTGTGTTGCCACCTGGATTCTGCGCGGGACGTCCTTCTGCTACGTCCCTTCGGCCCTCAATCCAGCGGA
CCTTCCTTCCCGCGGCCTGCTGCCGGCTCTGCGGCCTCTTCCGCGTCTTCGCCTTCGCCCTCAGACGAGT
CGGATCTCCCTTTGGGCCGCCTCCCCGCCTGGAATTAATTCTGCAGTCGAGACCTAGAAAAACATGGAGC
AATCACAAGTAGCAATACAGCAGCTACCAATGCTGATTGTGCCTGGCTAGAAGCACAAGAGGAGGAGGAG
GTGGGTTTTCCAGTCACACCTCAGGTACCTTTAAGACCAATGACTTACAAGGCAGCTGTAGATCTTAGCC
ACTTTTTAAAAGAAAAGAGGGGACTGGAAGGGCTAATTCACTCCCAACGAAGACAAGATATCCTTGATCT
GTGGATCTACCACACACAAGGCTACTTCCCTGATTAGCAGAACTACACACCAGGGCCAGGGGTCAGATAT
CCACTGACCTTTGGATG
Features (pLannotate 1.2.2; 24 found; start..end, strand, type, name):
    244..501     +  LTR            5' LTR (truncated): truncated 5' long terminal repeat (LTR) from HIV-1
    653..669     -  protein_bind   lac operator: The lac repressor binds to the lac operator to inhibit transcription in E. coli. This inhibition can be relieved by adding lactose or isopropyl-β-D-thiogalactopyranoside (IPTG). lac repressor encoded by lacI
    677..707     -  promoter       lac promoter: promoter for the E. coli lac operon
    722..743     -  protein_bind   CAP binding site: CAP binding activates transcription in the presence of cAMP. E. coli catabolite activator protein
    756..848     -  CDS            lacI (fragment): lac repressor; lacI; The lac repressor binds to the lac operator to inhibit transcription in E. coli. This inhibition can be relieved by adding lactose or isopropyl-β-D-thiogalactopyranoside (IPTG).
   1031..1619    -  rep_origin     ori: high-copy-number ColE1/pMB1/pBR322/pUC origin of replication
   1790..2650    -  CDS            AmpR: β-lactamase; bla; confers resistance to ampicillin, carbenicillin, and related antibiotics
   2651..2755    -  promoter       AmpR promoter: bla
   2803..2937    +  polyA_signal   SV40 poly(A) signal: SV40 polyadenylation signal
   3104..3433    +  CDS            nef (fragment): NEF_HV1BR - Experimental evidence at protein level: Swiss-Prot protein existence level 1. Extracellular Nef protein targets CD4(+) T-lymphocytes for apoptosis by interacting with CXCR4 surface receptors (PubMed:14990729). From Human immunodeficiency virus type 1 group M subtype B (isolate BRU/LAI) (HIV-1).
   3481..3738    +  LTR            5' LTR (truncated): truncated 5' long terminal repeat (LTR) from HIV-1
   3785..3910    +  misc_feature   HIV-1 Ψ: packaging signal of human immunodeficiency virus type 1
   3894..4232    +  CDS            HIV-1 gag (fragment): gag protein from human immunodeficiency virus 1; gag
   4407..4640    +  misc_feature   RRE: The Rev response element (RRE) of HIV-1 allows for Rev-dependent mRNA export from the nucleus to the cytoplasm.
   5017..5117    +  CDS            Rev (fragment): human immunodeficiency virus 1 (HIV-1) Rev protein; rev; enhances nuclear export of unspliced and incompletely spliced viral mRNAs
   5132..5247    +  misc_feature   cPPT/CTS: central polypurine tract and central termination sequence of HIV-1 (lacking the first T)
   5325..5536    +  promoter       EF-1α core promoter: core promoter for human elongation factor EF-1α
   5537..6475    +  intron         EF-1α intron A: intron upstream of the start codon of human EF-1α
   6524..6769    +  CDS            Rad23b (fragment): RD23B_RAT - Experimental evidence at protein level: Swiss-Prot protein existence level 1. The XPC complex is proposed to represent the first factor bound at the sites of DNA damage and together with other core recognition factors, Xpa, RPA and the TFIIH complex, is part of the pre-incision (or initial recognition) complex. The XPC complex recognizes a wide spectrum of damaged DNA characterized by distortions of the DNA helix such as single-stranded loops, mismatched bubbles or single-stranded overhangs. The orientation of XPC complex binding appears to be crucial for inducing a productive NER.
   6944..7660    +  CDS            EGFP: EGFP is a basic (constitutively fluorescent) green fluorescent protein published in 1996, derived from Aequorea victoria. It is reported to be a rapidly-maturing weak dimer with moderate acid sensitivity.
   7773..8334    +  misc_feature   IRES: internal ribosome entry site (IRES) of the encephalomyocarditis virus (EMCV)
   8337..8936    +  CDS            PuroR: puromycin N-acetyltransferase; pac from Streptomyces alboniger; confers resistance to puromycin
   8960..9548    +  misc_feature   WPRE: woodchuck hepatitis virus posttranscriptional regulatory element
   9565..196     +  CDS            nef (fragment) (across the origin): NEF_HV1BR - Experimental evidence at protein level: Swiss-Prot protein existence level 1. Extracellular Nef protein targets CD4(+) T-lymphocytes for apoptosis by interacting with CXCR4 surface receptors (PubMed:14990729). From Human immunodeficiency virus type 1 group M subtype B (isolate BRU/LAI) (HIV-1).
