[The description below was written by a language model from this plasmid's Addgene catalogue record and pLannotate feature annotations shown in this document.]
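Description:
pLV-EF1a-GFP ArgSen delta Disordered Region is an HIV-1-based lentiviral transfer plasmid for mammalian expression, built on the pLV-EF1a-IRES-Puro backbone. It is propagated in E. coli through a high-copy ColE1/pUC-type origin and selected with ampicillin via the β-lactamase gene. The feature table, which covers the full sequenced plasmid of about 9.9 kb, shows the usual viral cis elements between the two LTR annotations: the Ψ packaging signal with an adjoining gag fragment, the Rev response element for Rev-dependent nuclear export of the genomic RNA, the cPPT/CTS that aids nuclear import, and a WPRE that boosts transcript stability and expression. nef-derived sequence lies just upstream of each annotated LTR. Both LTRs are annotated by the software as truncated 5' LTRs. No viral structural or enzymatic genes are intact, so packaging functions must be supplied in trans.

The payload is driven by the human EF-1α core promoter with its intron A. The synthetic insert of roughly 1.2 kb, cloned between AscI and NotI sites, comprises an upstream segment that the annotation matches to a fragment of Rad23b, followed by EGFP. The record does not explain how these parts are joined or exactly which disordered region has been removed. An EMCV IRES downstream links puromycin N-acetyltransferase to the same transcript, so puromycin selection enriches for transduced cells that express the reporter. According to the associated publication title, ArgSen is an intracellular arginine-dependent translation sensor used to follow arginine starvation responses in ASS1-negative cells. This deletion variant presumably serves to test the contribution of the disordered region to sensor behaviour, though the record does not state this.
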