Addgene plasmid #184702: pLV-EF1a-GFP ArgSen delta Disordered Region
Purpose: Lentiviral transfer plasmid for expression of GFP ArgSen delta Disordered Region
Depositing lab: Brian Van Tine. Depositing organization: Washington University in Saint Louis. Publication: Intracellular arginine-dependent translation sensor reveals the dynamics of arginine starvation response and resistance in ASS1-negative cells. Rogers LC, Zhou J, Baker A, Schutt CR, Panda PK, Van Tine BA. Cancer Metab. 2021 Jan 21;9(1):4. doi: 10.1186/s40170-021-00238-9. PubMed 33478587.
Backbone
  Vector backbone: pLV-EF1a-IRES-Puro
  Backbone manufacturer: Addgene
  Backbone size w/o insert (bp): 8693
  Vector type: Mammalian Expression, Lentiviral
  Selectable markers: Puromycin
Growth in bacteria
  Bacterial resistance: Ampicillin, 100 μg/mL
  Growth temperature: 37°C
  Growth strain: NEB Stable
  Copy number: High Copy
Gene/Insert
  Gene/Insert name: GFP ArgSen delta Disordered Region
  Species: Synthetic
  Insert size (bp): 1194
  Promoter: EF1a
  Cloning method: Restriction Enzyme; 5′ cloning site AscI (not destroyed); 3′ cloning site NotI (not destroyed)
  Sequencing primers: 5′ TCAAGCCTCAGACAGTGGTTC; 3′ CTTCGGCCAGTAACGTTAGG
Terms and licenses: Academic/Nonprofit Terms; Industry Terms: Not Available to Industry
How to cite: pLV-EF1a-GFP ArgSen delta Disordered Region was a gift from Brian Van Tine (Addgene plasmid # 184702 ; http://n2t.net/addgene:184702 ; RRID:Addgene_184702)
